>Addgene plasmid #138449 | pcDNA4/TO-BcRF1 1-203-2xStrep | depositor full sequence | sequence record 267329 | pcDNA4/TO-BcRF1 1-203-2xStrep sequence 5727 bps
GACGGATCGGGAGATCTCCCGATCCCCTATGGTGCACTCTCAGTACAATCTGCTCTGATGCCGCATAGTT
AAGCCAGTATCTGCTCCCTGCTTGTGTGTTGGAGGTCGCTGAGTAGTGCGCGAGCAAAATTTAAGCTACA
ACAAGGCAAGGCTTGACCGACAATTGCATGAAGAATCTGCTTAGGGTTAGGCGTTTTGCGCTGCTTCGCG
ATGTACGGGCCAGATATACGCGTTGACATTGATTATTGACTAGTTATTAATAGTAATCAATTACGGGGTC
ATTAGTTCATAGCCCATATATGGAGTTCCGCGTTACATAACTTACGGTAAATGGCCCGCCTGGCTGACCG
CCCAACGACCCCCGCCCATTGACGTCAATAATGACGTATGTTCCCATAGTAACGCCAATAGGGACTTTCC
ATTGACGTCAATGGGTGGAGTATTTACGGTAAACTGCCCACTTGGCAGTACATCAAGTGTATCATATGCC
AAGTACGCCCCCTATTGACGTCAATGACGGTAAATGGCCCGCCTGGCATTATGCCCAGTACATGACCTTA
TGGGACTTTCCTACTTGGCAGTACATCTACGTATTAGTCATCGCTATTACCATGGTGATGCGGTTTTGGC
AGTACATCAATGGGCGTGGATAGCGGTTTGACTCACGGGGATTTCCAAGTCTCCACCCCATTGACGTCAA
TGGGAGTTTGTTTTGGAACCAAAATCAACGGGACTTTCCAAAATGTCGTAACAACTCCGCCCCATTGACG
CAAATGGGCGGTAGGCGTGTACGGTGGGAGGTCTATATAAGCAGAGCTCTCCCTATCAGTGATAGAGATC
TCCCTATCAGTGATAGAGATCGTCGACGAGCTCGTTTAGTGAACCGTCAGATCGCCTGGAGACGCCATCC
ACGCTGTTTTGACCTCCATAGAAGACACCGGGACCGATCCAGCCTCCGGACTCTAGCGTTTAAACTTAAG
CTTGGTACCGAGCTCGGATCCATGACACAAGGTAAGAGGGAGATGGGGGGAGGTCTCGAGGGCTTCTCTT
CACAGCTGGGTCTCTTTTACGCCCTGGCCTGCAACCGCAGCCCACCTGCACTTCCCGAGGATGCTACCCT
TCTAATCAAATGGTTGGACACGGCCCTGGGCAGGGAGGCCACCTTTTACGCGTGTCGGGCTATGCGTCGT
CTTCTACTCGGCGTTATCCGAATAAATGACTGCCAGGAGCTGCCACCCGGTTTAATAATTCTGAGTCCGG
GCACCGTCCCTGGCCCCCTTGGAGTCCAGAGTCTGGAGCATACAGACTGCGAAATATGGTCCTCTGCCCA
CCCTGACCACGCTGCCCACCTCCCGGTGCCCAGGGTCATCACATACACCGACTGCCCGGGTTCCATAAGC
ACGAGCTCAATGTTTCGCCTTATCATCCGCTACTTGTCTCATCACCAATTTGAGCGCTGCTTCGAGCAGT
TCTGCCGCGTGGTCCCGCGTCGCTTCCTAGGGACCTGTAAGCAAAACTCTGCAAAGATGCTGGCTCATCT
GAAGCAGGTTACCAGGATCCCCCCCTGTCCGCCCTTCAGCGGGCGGGAGGCCAGACTCAAGTTCCACTTC
CTCGAGGGAGGCGGTGGATGGAGCCACCCCCAGTTCGAGAAGGGCGGCGGCAGCGGCGGCGGCAGCGGCG
GCGGCAGCTGGAGCCACCCCCAGTTCGAGAAGGGGCCCGTTTAAACCCGCTGATCAGCCTCGACTGTGCC
TTCTAGTTGCCAGCCATCTGTTGTTTGCCCCTCCCCCGTGCCTTCCTTGACCCTGGAAGGTGCCACTCCC
ACTGTCCTTTCCTAATAAAATGAGGAAATTGCATCGCATTGTCTGAGTAGGTGTCATTCTATTCTGGGGG
GTGGGGTGGGGCAGGACAGCAAGGGGGAGGATTGGGAAGACAATAGCAGGCATGCTGGGGATGCGGTGGG
CTCTATGGCTTCTGAGGCGGAAAGAACCAGCTGGGGCTCTAGGGGGTATCCCC
[124 nt withheld, positions 2014-2137]
C
[91 nt withheld, positions 2139-2229]
A
[49 nt withheld, positions 2231-2279]
CCTTTGACGTTGGAGTCCACGTTCTTT
[37 nt withheld, positions 2307-2343]
ACCCTATCTCGGTCTATTCTTTTGATTTATAAGGGATTTTGCCGATTTCGGCCTATTGGTTAAAAAATGA
GCTGATTTAACAAAAATTTAACGCGAATTAATTCTGTGGAATGTGTGTCAGTTAGGGTGTGGAAAGTCCC
CAGGCTCCCCAGCAGGCAGAAGTATGCAAAGCATGCATCTCAATTAGTCAGCAACCAGGTGTGGAAAGTC
CCCAGGCTCCCCAGCAGGCAGAAGTATGCAAAGCATGCATCTCAATTAGTCAGCAACCATAGTCCCGCCC
CTAACTCCGCCCATCCCGCCCCTAACTCCGCCCAGTTCCGCCCATTCTCCGCCCCATGGCTGACTAATTT
TTTTTATTTATGCAGAGGCCGAGGCCGCCTCTGCCTCTGAGCTATTCCAGAAGTAGTGAGGAGGCTTTTT
TGGAGGCCTAGGCTTTTGCAAAAAGCTCCCGGGAGCTTGTATATCCATTTTCGGATCTGATCAGCACGTG
TTGACAATTAATCATCGGCATAGTATATCGGCATAGTATAATACGACAAGGTGAGGAACTAAACCATGGC
CAAGTTGACCAGTGCCGTTCCGGTGCTCACCGCGCGCGACGTCGCCGGAGCGGTCGAGTTCTGGACCGAC
CGGCTCGGGTTCTCCCGGGACTTCGTGGAGGACGACTTCGCCGGTGTGGTCCGGGACGACGTGACCCTGT
TCATCAGCGCGGTCCAGGACCAGGTGGTGCCGGACAACACCCTGGCCTGGGTGTGGGTGCGCGGCCTGGA
CGAGCTGTACGCCGAGTGGTCGGAGGTCGTGTCCACGAACTTCCGGGACGCCTCCGGGCCGGCCATGACC
GAGATCGGCGAGCAGCCGTGGGGGCGGGAGTTCGCCCTGCGCGACCCGGCCGGCAACTGCGTGCACTTCG
TGGCCGAGGAGCAGGACTGACACGTGCTACGAGATTTCGATTCCACCGCCGCCTTCTATGAAAGGTTGGG
CTTCGGAATCGTTTTCCGGGACGCCGGCTGGATGATCCTCCAGCGCGGGGATCTCATGCTGGAGTTCTTC
GCCCACCCCAACTTGTTTATTGCAGCTTATAATGGTTACAAATAAAGCAATAGCATCACAAATTTCACAA
ATAAAGCATTTTTTTCACTGCATTCTAGTTGTGGTTTGTCCAAACTCATCAATGTATCTTATCATGTCTG
TATACCGTCGACCTCTAGCTAGAGCTTGGCGTAATCATGGTCATAGCTGTTTCCTGTGTGAAATTGTTAT
CCGCTCACAATTCCACACAACATACGAGCCGGAAGCATAAAGTGTAAAGCCTGGGGTGCCTAATGAGTGA
GCTAACTCACATTAATTGCGTTGCGCTCACTGCCCGCTTTCCAGTCGGGAAACCTGTCGTGCCAGCTGCA
TTAATGAATCGGCCAACGCGCGGGGAGAGGCGGTTTGCGTATTGGGCGCTCTTCCGCTTCCTCGCTCACT
GACTCGCTGCGCTCGGTCGTTCGGCTGCGGCGAGCGGTATCAGCTCACTCAAAGGCGGTAATACGGTTAT
CCACAGAATCAGGGGATAACGCAGGAAAGAACATGTGAGCAAAAGGCCAGCAAAAGGCCAGGAACCGTAA
AAAGGCCGCGTTGCTGGCGTTTTTCCATAGGCTCCGCCCCCCTGACGAGCATCACAAAAATCGACGCTCA
AGTCAGAGGTGGCGAAACCCGACAGGACTATAAAGATACCAGGCGTTTCCCCCTGGAAGCTCCCTCGTGC
GCTCTCCTGTTCCGACCCTGCCGCTTACCGGATACCTGTCCGCCTTTCTCCCTTCGGGAAGCGTGGCGCT
TTCTCATAGCTCACGCTGTAGGTATCTCAGTTCGGTGTAGGTCGTTCGCTCCAAGCTGGGCTGTGTGCAC
GAACCCCCCGTTCAGCCCGACCGCTGCGCCTTATCCGGTAACTATCGTCTTGAGTCCAACCCGGTAAGAC
ACGACTTATCGCCACTGGCAGCAGCCACTGGTAACAGGATTAGCAGAGCGAGGTATGTAGGCGGTGCTAC
AGAGTTCTTGAAGTGGTGGCCTAACTACGGCTACACTAGAAGAACAGTATTTGGTATCTGCGCTCTGCTG
AAGCCAGTTACCTTCGGAAAAAGAGTTGGTAGCTCTTGATCCGGCAAACAAACCACCGCTGGTAGCGGTT
TTTTTGTTTGCAAGCAGCAGATTACGCGCAGAAAAAAAGGATCTCAAGAAGATCCTTTGATCTTTTCTAC
GGGGTCTGACGCTCAGTGGAACGAAAACTCACGTTAAGGGATTTTGGTCATGAGATTATCAAAAAGGATC
TTCACCTAGATCCTTTTAAATTAAAAATGAAGTTTTAAATCAATCTAAAGTATATATGAGTAAACTTGGT
CTGACAGTTACCAATGCTTAATCAGTGAGGCACCTATCTCAGCGATCTGTCTATTTCGTTCATCCATAGT
TGCCTGACTCCCCGTCGTGTAGATAACTACGATACGGGAGGGCTTACCATCTGGCCCCAGTGCTGCAATG
ATACCGCGAGACCCACGCTCACCGGCTCCAGATTTATCAGCAATAAACCAGCCAGCCGGAAGGGCCGAGC
GCAGAAGTGGTCCTGCAACTTTATCCGCCTCCATCCAGTCTATTAATTGTTGCCGGGAAGCTAGAGTAAG
TAGTTCGCCAGTTAATAGTTTGCGCAACGTTGTTGCCATTGCTACAGGCATCGTGGTGTCACGCTCGTCG
TTTGGTATGGCTTCATTCAGCTCCGGTTCCCAACGATCAAGGCGAGTTACATGATCCCCCATGTTGTGCA
AAAAAGCGGTTAGCTCCTTCGGTCCTCCGATCGTTGTCAGAAGTAAGTTGGCCGCAGTGTTATCACTCAT
GGTTATGGCAGCACTGCATAATTCTCTTACTGTCATGCCATCCGTAAGATGCTTTTCTGTGACTGGTGAG
TACTCAACCAAGTCATTCTGAGAATAGTGTATGCGGCGACCGAGTTGCTCTTGCCCGGCGTCAATACGGG
ATAATACCGCGCCACATAGCAGAACTTTAAAAGTGCTCATCATTGGAAAACGTTCTTCGGGGCGAAAACT
CTCAAGGATCTTACCGCTGTTGAGATCCAGTTCGATGTAACCCACTCGTGCACCCAACTGATCTTCAGCA
TCTTTTACTTTCACCAGCGTTTCTGGGTGAGCAAAAACAGGAAGGCAAAATGCCGCAAAAAAGGGAATAA
GGGCGACACGGAAATGTTGAATACTCATACTCTTCCTTTTTCAATATTATTGAAGCATTTATCAGGGTTA
TTGTCTCATGAGCGGATACATATTTGAATGTATTTAGAAAAATAAACAAATAGGGGTTCCGCGCACATTT
CCCCGAAAAGTGCCACCTGACGTC
Features (pLannotate 1.2.2; 23 found; start..end, strand, type, name):
     28..80      -  misc_feature   bom (fragment): basis of mobility region from pBR322
    235..614     +  enhancer       CMV enhancer: human cytomegalovirus immediate early enhancer
    687..704     -  promoter       CMV promoter (fragment): human cytomegalovirus (CMV) immediate early promoter
    767..818     +  promoter       CMVd2 promoter: truncated human cytomegalovirus (CMV) immediate early promoter that yields moderately reduced expression relative to the full-length promoter
    820..839     +  promoter       PLtetO-1 promoter (fragment): modified phage lambda PL promoter with tet operator sites (Lutz and Bujard, 1997)
    841..860     +  promoter       PLtetO-1 promoter (fragment): modified phage lambda PL promoter with tet operator sites (Lutz and Bujard, 1997)
    868..901     +  promoter       TRE3GV promoter (fragment): 3rd-generation Tet-responsive promoter that can be activated by binding of Tet-On® 3G, optimized for retroviral and lentiviral vectors
   1527..1634    +  CDS            UL87_EBVB9 (fragment): Protein inferred from homology: Swiss-Prot protein existence level 3. DNA-binding protein that is required for viral late gene expression. From Epstein-Barr virus (strain B95-8) (HHV-4) (Human herpesvirus 4).
   1744..1968    +  polyA_signal   bGH poly(A) signal: bovine growth hormone polyadenylation signal
   1972..1993    +  promoter       SV40 promoter (fragment): SV40 enhancer and early promoter
   2014..2442    +  rep_origin     f1 ori (sequence partly withheld): f1 bacteriophage origin of replication; arrow indicates direction of (+) strand synthesis
   2456..2785    +  promoter       SV40 promoter: SV40 enhancer and early promoter
   2833..2880    +  promoter       EM7 promoter: synthetic bacterial promoter&nbsp
   2899..3273    +  CDS            BleoR: antibiotic-binding protein; Sh ble from Streptoalloteichus hindustanus; confers resistance to bleomycin, phleomycin, and Zeocin™
   3283..3408    +  CDS            ble (fragment): BLE_KLEPN - Experimental evidence at protein level: Swiss-Prot protein existence level 1. Binding protein with a strong affinity to the bleomycin family of antibiotics. Binds to CL990; an antimitotic-antibiotic compound. From Klebsiella pneumoniae.
   3403..3524    +  polyA_signal   SV40 poly(A) signal: SV40 polyadenylation signal
   3597..3613    -  protein_bind   lac operator: The lac repressor binds to the lac operator to inhibit transcription in E. coli. This inhibition can be relieved by adding lactose or isopropyl-β-D-thiogalactopyranoside (IPTG). lac repressor encoded by lacI
   3621..3651    -  promoter       lac promoter: promoter for the E. coli lac operon
   3666..3687    -  protein_bind   CAP binding site: CAP binding activates transcription in the presence of cAMP. E. coli catabolite activator protein
   3700..3792    -  CDS            lacI (fragment): lac repressor; lacI; The lac repressor binds to the lac operator to inhibit transcription in E. coli. This inhibition can be relieved by adding lactose or isopropyl-β-D-thiogalactopyranoside (IPTG).
   3975..4560    -  rep_origin     ori: high-copy-number ColE1/pMB1/pBR322/pUC origin of replication
   4731..5591    -  CDS            AmpR: β-lactamase; bla; confers resistance to ampicillin, carbenicillin, and related antibiotics
   5592..5696    -  promoter       AmpR promoter: bla
