>Addgene plasmid #138449 | pcDNA4/TO-BcRF1 1-203-2xStrep | addgene full sequence | sequence record 272875 | Addgene NGS Result
GACATTGATTATTGACTAGTTATTAATAGTAATCAATTACGGGGTCATTAGTTCATAGCCCATATATGGA
GTTCCGCGTTACATAACTTACGGTAAATGGCCCGCCTGGCTGACCGCCCAACGACCCCCGCCCATTGACG
TCAATAATGACGTATGTTCCCATAGTAACGCCAATAGGGACTTTCCATTGACGTCAATGGGTGGAGTATT
TACGGTAAACTGCCCACTTGGCAGTACATCAAGTGTATCATATGCCAAGTACGCCCCCTATTGACGTCAA
TGACGGTAAATGGCCCGCCTGGCATTATGCCCAGTACATGACCTTATGGGACTTTCCTACTTGGCAGTAC
ATCTACGTATTAGTCATCGCTATTACCATGGTGATGCGGTTTTGGCAGTACATCAATGGGCGTGGATAGC
GGTTTGACTCACGGGGATTTCCAAGTCTCCACCCCATTGACGTCAATGGGAGTTTGTTTTGGCACCAAAA
TCAACGGGACTTTCCAAAATGTCGTAACAACTCCGCCCCATTGACGCAAATGGGCGGTAGGCGTGTACGG
TGGGAGGTCTATATAAGCAGAGCTCTCCCTATCAGTGATAGAGATCTCCCTATCAGTGATAGAGATCGTC
GACGAGCTCGTTTAGTGAACCGTCAGATCGCCTGGAGACGCCATCCACGCTGTTTTGACCTCCATAGAAG
ACACCGGGACCGATCCAGCCTCCGGACTCTAGCGTTTAAACTTAAGCTTGGTACCGAGCTCGGATCCATG
ACACAAGGTAAGAGGGAGATGGGGGGAGGTCTCGAGGGCTTCTCTTCACAGCTGGGTCTCTTTTACGCCC
TGGCCTGCAACCGCAGCCCACCTGCACTTCCCGAGGATGCTACCCTTCTAATCAAATGGTTGGACACGGC
CCTGGGCAGGGAGGCCACCTTTTACGCGTGTCGGGCTATGCGTCGTCTTCTACTCGGCGTTATCCGAATA
AATGACTGCCAGGAGCTGCCACCCGGTTTAATAATTCTGAGTCCGGGCACCGTCCCTGGCCCCCTTGGAG
TCCAGAGTCTGGAGCATACAGACTGCGAAATATGGTCCTCTGCCCACCCTGACCACGCTGCCCACCTCCC
GGTGCCCAGGGTCATCACATACACCGACTGCCCGGGTTCCATAAGCACGAGCTCAATGTTTCGCCTTATC
ATCCGCTACTTGTCTCATCACCAATTTGAGCGCTGCTTCGAGCAGTTCTGCCGCGTGGTCCCGCGTCGCT
TCCTAGGGACCTGTAAGCAAAACTCTGCAAAGATGCTGGCTCATCTGAAGCAGGTTACCAGGATCCCCCC
CTGTCCGCCCTTCAGCGGGCGGGAGGCCAGACTCAAGTTCCACTTCCTCGAGGGAGGCGGTGGATGGAGC
CACCCCCAGTTCGAGAAGGGCGGCGGCAGCGGCGGCGGCAGCGGCGGCGGCAGCTGGAGCCACCCCCAGT
TCGAGAAGGGGCCCGTTTAAACCCGCTGATCAGCCTCGACTGTGCCTTCTAGTTGCCAGCCATCTGTTGT
TTGCCCCTCCCCCGTGCCTTCCTTGACCCTGGAAGGTGCCACTCCCACTGTCCTTTCCTAATAAAATGAG
GAAATTGCATCGCATTGTCTGAGTAGGTGTCATTCTATTCTGGGGGGTGGGGTGGGGCAGGACAGCAAGG
GGGAGGATTGGGAAGACAATAGCAGGCATGCTGGGGATGCGGTGGGCTCTATGGCTTCTGAGGCGGAAAG
AACCAGCTGGGGCTCTAGGGGGTATCCCC
[124 nt withheld, positions 1780-1903]
C
[91 nt withheld, positions 1905-1995]
A
[49 nt withheld, positions 1997-2045]
CCTTTGACGTTGGAGTCCACGTTCTTT
[37 nt withheld, positions 2073-2109]
ACCCTATCTCGGTCTATTCTTTTGATTTATAAGGGATTTTGCCGATTTCGGCCTATTGGTTAAAAAATGA
GCTGATTTAACAAAAATTTAACGCGAATTAATTCTGTGGAATGTGTGTCAGTTAGGGTGTGGAAAGTCCC
CAGGCTCCCCAGCAGGCAGAAGTATGCAAAGCATGCATCTCAATTAGTCAGCAACCAGGTGTGGAAAGTC
CCCAGGCTCCCCAGCAGGCAGAAGTATGCAAAGCATGCATCTCAATTAGTCAGCAACCATAGTCCCGCCC
CTAACTCCGCCCATCCCGCCCCTAACTCCGCCCAGTTCCGCCCATTCTCCGCCCCATGGCTGACTAATTT
TTTTTATTTATGCAGAGGCCGAGGCCGCCTCTGCCTCTGAGCTATTCCAGAAGTAGTGAGGAGGCTTTTT
TGGAGGCCTAGGCTTTTGCAAAAAGCTCCCGGGAGCTTGTATATCCATTTTCGGATCTGATCAGCACGTG
TTGACAATTAATCATCGGCATAGTATATCGGCATAGTATAATACGACAAGGTGAGGAACTAAACCATGGC
CAAGTTGACCAGTGCCGTTCCGGTGCTCACCGCGCGCGACGTCGCCGGAGCGGTCGAGTTCTGGACCGAC
CGGCTCGGGTTCTCCCGGGACTTCGTGGAGGACGACTTCGCCGGTGTGGTCCGGGACGACGTGACCCTGT
TCATCAGCGCGGTCCAGGACCAGGTGGTGCCGGACAACACCCTGGCCTGGGTGTGGGTGCGCGGCCTGGA
CGAGCTGTACGCCGAGTGGTCGGAGGTCGTGTCCACGAACTTCCGGGACGCCTCCGGGCCGGCCATGACC
GAGATCGGCGAGCAGCCGTGGGGGCGGGAGTTCGCCCTGCGCGACCCGGCCGGCAACTGCGTGCACTTCG
TGGCCGAGGAGCAGGACTGACACGTGCTACGAGATTTCGATTCCACCGCCGCCTTCTATGAAAGGTTGGG
CTTCGGAATCGTTTTCCGGGACGCCGGCTGGATGATCCTCCAGCGCGGGGATCTCATGCTGGAGTTCTTC
GCCCACCCCAACTTGTTTATTGCAGCTTATAATGGTTACAAATAAAGCAATAGCATCACAAATTTCACAA
ATAAAGCATTTTTTTCACTGCATTCTAGTTGTGGTTTGTCCAAACTCATCAATGTATCTTATCATGTCTG
TATACCGTCGACCTCTAGCTAGAGCTTGGCGTAATCATGGTCATAGCTGTTTCCTGTGTGAAATTGTTAT
CCGCTCACAATTCCACACAACATACGAGCCGGAAGCATAAAGTGTAAAGCCTGGGGTGCCTAATGAGTGA
GCTAACTCACATTAATTGCGTTGCGCTCACTGCCCGCTTTCCAGTCGGGAAACCTGTCGTGCCAGCTGCA
TTAATGAATCGGCCAACGCGCGGGGAGAGGCGGTTTGCGTATTGGGCGCTCTTCCGCTTCCTCGCTCACT
GACTCGCTGCGCTCGGTCGTTCGGCTGCGGCGAGCGGTATCAGCTCACTCAAAGGCGGTAATACGGTTAT
CCACAGAATCAGGGGATAACGCAGGAAAGAACATGTGAGCAAAAGGCCAGCAAAAGGCCAGGAACCGTAA
AAAGGCCGCGTTGCTGGCGTTTTTCCATAGGCTCCGCCCCCCTGACGAGCATCACAAAAATCGACGCTCA
AGTCAGAGGTGGCGAAACCCGACAGGACTATAAAGATACCAGGCGTTTCCCCCTGGAAGCTCCCTCGTGC
GCTCTCCTGTTCCGACCCTGCCGCTTACCGGATACCTGTCCGCCTTTCTCCCTTCGGGAAGCGTGGCGCT
TTCTCATAGCTCACGCTGTAGGTATCTCAGTTCGGTGTAGGTCGTTCGCTCCAAGCTGGGCTGTGTGCAC
GAACCCCCCGTTCAGCCCGACCGCTGCGCCTTATCCGGTAACTATCGTCTTGAGTCCAACCCGGTAAGAC
ACGACTTATCGCCACTGGCAGCAGCCACTGGTAACAGGATTAGCAGAGCGAGGTATGTAGGCGGTGCTAC
AGAGTTCTTGAAGTGGTGGCCTAACTACGGCTACACTAGAAGAACAGTATTTGGTATCTGCGCTCTGCTG
AAGCCAGTTACCTTCGGAAAAAGAGTTGGTAGCTCTTGATCCGGCAAACAAACCACCGCTGGTAGCGGTG
GTTTTTTTGTTTGCAAGCAGCAGATTACGCGCAGAAAAAAAGGATCTCAAGAAGATCCTTTGATCTTTTC
TACGGGGTCTGACGCTCAGTGGAACGAAAACTCACGTTAAGGGATTTTGGTCATGAGATTATCAAAAAGG
ATCTTCACCTAGATCCTTTTAAATTAAAAATGAAGTTTTAAATCAATCTAAAGTATATATGAGTAAACTT
GGTCTGACAGTTACCAATGCTTAATCAGTGAGGCACCTATCTCAGCGATCTGTCTATTTCGTTCATCCAT
AGTTGCCTGACTCCCCGTCGTGTAGATAACTACGATACGGGAGGGCTTACCATCTGGCCCCAGTGCTGCA
ATGATACCGCGAGACCCACGCTCACCGGCTCCAGATTTATCAGCAATAAACCAGCCAGCCGGAAGGGCCG
AGCGCAGAAGTGGTCCTGCAACTTTATCCGCCTCCATCCAGTCTATTAATTGTTGCCGGGAAGCTAGAGT
AAGTAGTTCGCCAGTTAATAGTTTGCGCAACGTTGTTGCCATTGCTACAGGCATCGTGGTGTCACGCTCG
TCGTTTGGTATGGCTTCATTCAGCTCCGGTTCCCAACGATCAAGGCGAGTTACATGATCCCCCATGTTGT
GCAAAAAAGCGGTTAGCTCCTTCGGTCCTCCGATCGTTGTCAGAAGTAAGTTGGCCGCAGTGTTATCACT
CATGGTTATGGCAGCACTGCATAATTCTCTTACTGTCATGCCATCCGTAAGATGCTTTTCTGTGACTGGT
GAGTACTCAACCAAGTCATTCTGAGAATAGTGTATGCGGCGACCGAGTTGCTCTTGCCCGGCGTCAATAC
GGGATAATACCGCGCCACATAGCAGAACTTTAAAAGTGCTCATCATTGGAAAACGTTCTTCGGGGCGAAA
ACTCTCAAGGATCTTACCGCTGTTGAGATCCAGTTCGATGTAACCCACTCGTGCACCCAACTGATCTTCA
GCATCTTTTACTTTCACCAGCGTTTCTGGGTGAGCAAAAACAGGAAGGCAAAATGCCGCAAAAAAGGGAA
TAAGGGCGACACGGAAATGTTGAATACTCATACTCTTCCTTTTTCAATATTATTGAAGCATTTATCAGGG
TTATTGTCTCATGAGCGGATACATATTTGAATGTATTTAGAAAAATAAACAAATAGGGGTTCCGCGCACA
TTTCCCCGAAAAGTGCCACCTGACGTCGACGGATCGGGAGATCTCCCGATCCCCTATGGTGCACTCTCAG
TACAATCTGCTCTGATGCCGCATAGTTAAGCCAGTATCTGCTCCCTGCTTGTGTGTTGGAGGTCGCTGAG
TAGTGCGCGAGCAAAATTTAAGCTACAACAAGGCAAGGCTTGACCGACAATTGCATGAAGAATCTGCTTA
GGGTTAGGCGTTTTGCGCTGCTTCGCGATGTACGGGCCAGATATACGCGTT
Features (pLannotate 1.2.2; 22 found; start..end, strand, type, name):
      1..380     +  enhancer       CMV enhancer: human cytomegalovirus immediate early enhancer
    381..584     +  promoter       CMV promoter: human cytomegalovirus (CMV) immediate early promoter
    586..605     +  promoter       PLtetO-1 promoter (fragment): modified phage lambda PL promoter with tet operator sites (Lutz and Bujard, 1997)
    607..626     +  promoter       PLtetO-1 promoter (fragment): modified phage lambda PL promoter with tet operator sites (Lutz and Bujard, 1997)
    634..667     +  promoter       TRE3GV promoter (fragment): 3rd-generation Tet-responsive promoter that can be activated by binding of Tet-On® 3G, optimized for retroviral and lentiviral vectors
   1293..1400    +  CDS            UL87_EBVB9 (fragment): Protein inferred from homology: Swiss-Prot protein existence level 3. DNA-binding protein that is required for viral late gene expression. From Epstein-Barr virus (strain B95-8) (HHV-4) (Human herpesvirus 4).
   1510..1734    +  polyA_signal   bGH poly(A) signal: bovine growth hormone polyadenylation signal
   1738..1759    +  promoter       SV40 promoter (fragment): SV40 enhancer and early promoter
   1780..2208    +  rep_origin     f1 ori (sequence partly withheld): f1 bacteriophage origin of replication; arrow indicates direction of (+) strand synthesis
   2222..2551    +  promoter       SV40 promoter: SV40 enhancer and early promoter
   2599..2646    +  promoter       EM7 promoter: synthetic bacterial promoter&nbsp
   2665..3039    +  CDS            BleoR: antibiotic-binding protein; Sh ble from Streptoalloteichus hindustanus; confers resistance to bleomycin, phleomycin, and Zeocin™
   3049..3174    +  CDS            ble (fragment): BLE_KLEPN - Experimental evidence at protein level: Swiss-Prot protein existence level 1. Binding protein with a strong affinity to the bleomycin family of antibiotics. Binds to CL990; an antimitotic-antibiotic compound. From Klebsiella pneumoniae.
   3169..3290    +  polyA_signal   SV40 poly(A) signal: SV40 polyadenylation signal
   3363..3379    -  protein_bind   lac operator: The lac repressor binds to the lac operator to inhibit transcription in E. coli. This inhibition can be relieved by adding lactose or isopropyl-β-D-thiogalactopyranoside (IPTG). lac repressor encoded by lacI
   3387..3417    -  promoter       lac promoter: promoter for the E. coli lac operon
   3432..3453    -  protein_bind   CAP binding site: CAP binding activates transcription in the presence of cAMP. E. coli catabolite activator protein
   3466..3558    -  CDS            lacI (fragment): lac repressor; lacI; The lac repressor binds to the lac operator to inhibit transcription in E. coli. This inhibition can be relieved by adding lactose or isopropyl-β-D-thiogalactopyranoside (IPTG).
   3741..4329    -  rep_origin     ori: high-copy-number ColE1/pMB1/pBR322/pUC origin of replication
   4500..5360    -  CDS            AmpR: β-lactamase; bla; confers resistance to ampicillin, carbenicillin, and related antibiotics
   5361..5465    -  promoter       AmpR promoter: bla
   5524..5576    -  misc_feature   bom (fragment): basis of mobility region from pBR322
