[The description below was written by a language model from this plasmid's Addgene catalogue record and pLannotate feature annotations shown in this document.]
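Description:
pcDNA4/TO-BcRF1 1-203-2xStrep is a mammalian expression plasmid built on the Invitrogen pcDNA4/TO backbone, about 5.7 kb in total. It is propagated in E. coli through a high-copy ColE1/pUC-type origin with ampicillin selection (AmpR under its own bla promoter), and it also carries an f1 origin. For selection in mammalian cells, a Sh ble (BleoR) gene conferring Zeocin resistance sits behind tandem SV40 early and bacterial EM7 promoters and is terminated by an SV40 polyadenylation signal, so the same marker can function in both hosts.

The payload is a 609 bp fragment of the Epstein-Barr virus (HHV-4) gene BcRF1 encoding amino acids 1–203, fused at its C terminus to a 2xStrep affinity tag supplied by the backbone. Expression is driven by the CMV immediate-early enhancer/promoter and terminated by the bGH poly(A) signal. Two short tet operator matches lie immediately downstream of the CMV promoter. This is the hallmark of the "TO" design: transcription is repressed in cells expressing the Tet repressor and induced by tetracycline or doxycycline, and it is constitutive in cells lacking the repressor. The automated annotation recognises only a roughly 100 bp stretch of the insert as the EBV UL87-family DNA-binding protein required for late gene expression, and it does not label the Strep tag. The sequenced and depositor records differ by a few bases in length and in their start coordinate, but they show the same architecture.

BcRF1 is the gammaherpesviral TATA-box-binding protein homologue, and the associated study examined its direct interaction with the host RNA polymerase II C-terminal domain in late gene transcription. The tagged truncation would suit Strep-based pulldown or purification to map which regions mediate that interaction, although the record itself states only that it expresses the tagged truncated protein.
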