Addgene plasmid #138449: pcDNA4/TO-BcRF1 1-203-2xStrep
Purpose: Expresses truncated BcRF1 with a C-terminal 2xStrep tag in mammalian cells
Depositing lab: Britt Glaunsinger. Depositing organization: University of California, Berkeley. Publication: The gammaherpesviral TATA-box-binding protein directly interacts with the CTD of host RNA Pol II to direct late gene transcription. Castaneda AF, Didychuk AL, Louder RK, McCollum CO, Davis ZH, Nogales E, Glaunsinger BA. PLoS Pathog. 2020 Sep 4;16(9):e1008843. doi: 10.1371/journal.ppat.1008843. eCollection 2020 Sep. PubMed 32886723.
Backbone
  Vector backbone: pcDNA4/TO
  Backbone manufacturer: Invitrogen
  Backbone size w/o insert (bp): 5118
  Total vector size (bp): 5730
  Vector type: Mammalian Expression
  Selectable markers: Zeocin
Growth in bacteria
  Bacterial resistance: Ampicillin, 100 μg/mL
  Growth temperature: 37°C
  Growth strain: DH5alpha
  Copy number: High Copy
Gene/Insert
  Gene/Insert name: BcRF1
  Species: EBV (HHV-4)
  Insert size (bp): 609
  Mutation: Amino acids 1-203
  Entrez Gene: BcRF1 (a.k.a. HHV4_BcRF1.2)
  Promoter: CMV
  Tag / fusion protein: Strep (C terminal on backbone)
  Cloning method: Ligation Independent Cloning
  Sequencing primers: 5′ CGCAAATGGGCGGTAGGCGTG; 3′ TAGAAGGCACAGTCGAGG
Terms and licenses: Academic/Nonprofit Terms; Industry Terms: Not Available to Industry
How to cite: pcDNA4/TO-BcRF1 1-203-2xStrep was a gift from Britt Glaunsinger (Addgene plasmid # 138449 ; http://n2t.net/addgene:138449 ; RRID:Addgene_138449)
